>Addgene plasmid #157378 | pD649-HAsp-CRLF1-COMP5AP-AviTag-9xHis | depositor full sequence | sequence record 303865 | Full Sequence
TTTCAATATTATTGAAGCATTTATCAGGGTTATTGTCTCATGAGCGGATACATATTTGAATGTATTTAGA
AAAATAAACAAATAGGGGTCAGTGTTACAACCAATTAACCAATTCTGAACATTATCGCGAGCCCATTTAT
ACCTGAATATGGCTCATAACACCCCTTGCTCATGACCAAAATCCCTTAACGTGAGTTACGCGCGCGTCGT
TCCACTGAGCGTCAGACCCCGTAGAAAAGATCAAAGGATCTTCTTGAGATCCTTTTTTTCTGCGCGTAAT
CTGCTGCTTGCAAACAAAAAAACCACCGCTACCAGCGGTGGTTTGTTTGCCGGATCAAGAGCTACCAACT
CTTTTTCCGAAGGTAACTGGCTTCAGCAGAGCGCAGATACCAAATACTGTTCTTCTAGTGTAGCCGTAGT
TAGCCCACCACTTCAAGAACTCTGTAGCACCGCCTACATACCTCGCTCTGCTAATCCTGTTACCAGTGGC
TGCTGCCAGTGGCGATAAGTCGTGTCTTACCGGGTTGGACTCAAGACGATAGTTACCGGATAAGGCGCAG
CGGTCGGGCTGAACGGGGGGTTCGTGCACACAGCCCAGCTTGGAGCGAACGACCTACACCGAACTGAGAT
ACCTACAGCGTGAGCTATGAGAAAGCGCCACGCTTCCCGAAGGGAGAAAGGCGGACAGGTATCCGGTAAG
CGGCAGGGTCGGAACAGGAGAGCGCACGAGGGAGCTTCCAGGGGGAAACGCCTGGTATCTTTATAGTCCT
GTCGGGTTTCGCCACCTCTGACTTGAGCGTCGATTTTTGTGATGCTCGTCAGGGGGGCGGAGCCTATGGA
AAAACGCCAGCAACGCGGCCTTTTTACGGTTCCTGGCCTTTTGCTGGCCTTTTGCTCACATGTTCTTTCC
TGCGTTATCCCCTGATTCTGTGGATAACCGTATTACCGCCTTTGAGTGAGCTGATACCGCTCGCCGCAGC
CGAACGACCGAGCGCAGCGAGTCAGTGAGCGAGGAAGCGGAAGGCGAGAGTAGGGAACTGCCAGGCATCA
AACTAAGCAGAAGGCCCCTGACGGATGGCCTTTTTGCGTTTCTACAAACTCTTTCTGTGTTGTAAAACGA
CGGCCAGTCTTAAGCTCGGGCCCCCTGGGCGGTTCTGATAACGAGTAATCGTTAATCCGCAAATAACGTA
AAAACCCGCTTCGGCGGGTTTTTTTATGGGGGGAGTTTAGGGAAAGAGCATTTGTCAGAATATTTAAGGG
CGCCTGTCACTTTGCTTGATATATGAGAATTATTTAACCTTATAAATGAGAAAAAAGCAACGCACTTTAA
ATAAGATACGTTGCTTTTTCGATTGATGAACACCTATAATTAAACTATTCATCTATTATTTATGATTTTT
TGTATATACAATATTTCTAGTTTGTTAAAGAGAATTAAGAAAATAAATCTCGAAAATAATAAAGGGAAAA
TCAGTTTTTGATATCAAAATTATACATGTCAACGATAATACAAAATATAATACAAACTATAAGATGTTAT
CAGTATTTATTATCATTTAGAATAAATTTTGTGTCGCCCTTAATTGTGAGCGGATAACAATTACGAGCTT
CATGCACAGTGGCGTTGACTCAATATTGGCCATTAGCCATATTATTCATTGGTTATATAGCATAAATCAA
TATTGGCTATTGGCCATTGCATACGTTGTATCTATATCATAATATGTACATTTATATTGGCTCATGTCCA
ATATGACCGCCATGTTGGCATTGATTATTGACTAGTTATTAATAGTAATCAATTACGGGGTCATTAGTTC
ATAGCCCATATATGGAGTTCCGCGTTACATAACTTACGGTAAATGGCCCGCCTGGCTGACCGCCCAACGA
CCCCCGCCCATTGACGTCAATAATGACGTATGTTCCCATAGTAACGCCAATAGGGACTTTCCATTGACGT
CAATGGGTGGAGTATTTACGGTAAACTGCCCACTTGGCAGTACATCAAGTGTATCATATGCCAAGTACGC
CCCCTATTGACGTCAATGACGGTAAATGGCCCGCCTGGCATTATGCCCAGTACATGACCTTATGGGACTT
TCCTACTTGGCAGTACATCTACGTATTAGTCATCGCTATTACCATGGTGATGCGGTTTTGGCAGTACATC
AATGGGCGTGGATAGCGGTTTGACTCACGGGGATTTCCAAGTCTCCACCCCATTGACGTCAATGGGAGTT
TGTTTTGGCACCAAAATCAACGGGACTTTCCAAAATGTCGTAACAACTCCGCCCCATTGACGCAAATGGG
CGGTAGGCGTGTACGGTGGGAGGTCTATATAAGCAGAGCTCGTTTAGTGAACCGTCAGATCGCCTGGAGA
CGCCATCCACGCTGTTTTGACCTCCATAGAAGACACCGGGACCGATCCAGCCTCCGCGGCCGGGAACGGT
GCATTGGAACGCGGATTCCCCGTGCCAAGAGTGACGTAAGTACCGCCTATAGAGTCTATAGGCCCACCCC
CTTGGCTTCGTTAGAACGCGGCTACAATTAATACATAACCTTATGTATCATACACATACGATTTAGGTGA
CACTATAGAATAACATCCACTTTGCCTTTCTCTCCACAGGTGTCCACTCCCAGGTCCAACTGCACCTCGG
TTCTATCGAAAACGCGCCTGCTAGCGCCACCATGAAGACCATCATTGCCCTGAGCTACATCTTCTGCCTG
GTGTTCGCTGCGGCCGCCGCTCATACAGCTGTGATTAGCCCTCAGGACCCCACACTGCTGATCGGCAGTT
CTCTGCTGGCCACCTGTTCTGTGCATGGCGATCCTCCAGGCGCCACAGCCGAAGGACTGTACTGGACACT
GAACGGCAGACGGCTGCCTCCTGAACTGAGCAGAGTGCTGAATGCCAGCACACTGGCTCTGGCCCTGGCC
AATCTGAATGGCAGCAGACAGAGAAGCGGCGACAACCTCGTGTGCCATGCCAGAGATGGATCTATCCTGG
CCGGCTCCTGTCTGTATGTGGGACTGCCTCCAGAGAAGCCCGTGAACATCAGCTGCTGGTCCAAGAACAT
GAAGGACCTGACCTGCAGATGGACCCCTGGCGCTCACGGCGAAACCTTTCTGCACACCAACTACAGCCTG
AAGTACAAGCTGCGTTGGTACGGCCAGGACAATACCTGCGAGGAATACCACACAGTGGGCCCTCACAGCT
GCCACATTCCTAAGGACCTGGCTCTGTTCACCCCTTACGAGATCTGGGTCGAAGCCACCAACAGACTGGG
CAGCGCCAGATCTGATGTGCTGACCCTGGATATCCTGGACGTGGTCACCACCGATCCACCTCCAGATGTG
CACGTGTCCAGAGTTGGCGGCCTGGAAGATCAGCTGAGCGTCAGATGGGTTTCACCTCCTGCTCTGAAGG
ACTTCCTGTTCCAAGCCAAGTACCAGATCCGGTACAGAGTGGAAGATAGCGTGGACTGGAAGGTGGTGGA
CGACGTGTCCAATCAGACCAGCTGTAGACTGGCCGGACTGAAGCCTGGCACCGTGTACTTTGTGCAAGTG
CGGTGCAACCCCTTCGGCATCTACGGCTCTAAGAAGGCCGGCATTTGGAGCGAGTGGTCCCATCCTACAG
CCGCCTCTACACCTAGAAGCGAGAGGCCTGGACCTGGTGGCGGAGCTTGTGAACCTAGAGGCGGAGAGCC
TAGCAGCGGCCCTGTTAGAAGAGAGCTGAAGCAGTTCCTCGGCTGGCTGAAGAAGCACGCCTACTGCAGC
AACCTGAGCTTCCGGCTGTACGACCAGTGGCGCGCTTGGATGCAGAAGTCCCACAAGACCAGAAACCAGG
ACGAGGGCATCCTGCCATCTGGCAGAAGAGGAACAGCCAGAGGACCTGCCAGAGGCGCGCCGGAAGATCA
AGTTGATCCAAGATTGATTGATGGCAAGGGCGGATCTCTGGAGGTGCTGTTCCAGGGACCAGGCGGAAGC
GGCAATCCCGGCGGCGATCTGGCCCCCCAGATGCTGCGCGAGCTGCAGGAGACCAATGCCGCCCTGCAGG
ACGTGCGCGAGCTGCTGCGCCACCGCGTGAAGGAGATCACCTTCCTGAAGAACACCGTGATGGAGTGCGA
CGCCTGCGGTATGCAGCCCTCTAGAGGCTCCGGCTCCATCATCCCAGTTGAGGAGGAGAACCCGGACTTC
TGGAACCGCGAGGCAGCCGAGGCCCTGGGTGCCGCCAAGAAGCTGCAGCCTGCACAGACAGCCGCCAAGA
ACCTCATCATCTTCCTGGGCGATGGGATGGGGGTGTCTACGGTGACAGCTGCCAGGATCCTAAAAGGGCA
GAAGAAGGACAAACTGGGGCCTGAGATACCCCTGGCCATGGACCGCTTCCCATATGTGGCTCTGTCCAAG
ACATACAATGTAGACAAACATGTGCCAGACAGTGGAGCCACAGCCACGGCCTACCTGTGCGGGGTCAAGG
GCAACTTCCAGACCATTGGCTTGAGTGCAGCCGCCCGCTTTAACCAGTGCAACACGACACGCGGCAACGA
GGTCATCTCCGTGATGAATCGGGCCAAGAAAGCAGGGAAGTCAGTGGGAGTGGTAACCACCACACGAGTG
CAGCACGCCTCGCCAGCCGGCACCTACGCCCACACGGTGAACCGCAACTGGTACTCGGACGCCGACGTGC
CTGCCTCGGCCCGCCAGGAGGGGTGCCAGGACATCGCTACGCAGCTCATCTCCAACATGGACATTGACGT
GATCCTAGGTGGAGGCCGAAAGTACATGTTTCGCATGGGAACCCCAGACCCTGAGTACCCAGATGACTAC
AGCCAAGGTGGGACCAGGCTGGACGGGAAGAATCTGGTGCAGGAATGGCTGGCGAAGCGCCAGGGTGCCC
GGTATGTGTGGAACCGCACTGAGCTCATGCAGGCTTCCCTGGACCCGTCTGTGACCCATCTCATGGGTCT
CTTTGAGCCTGGAGACATGAAATACGAGATCCACCGAGACTCCACACTGGACCCCTCCCTGATGGAGATG
ACAGAGGCTGCCCTGCGCCTGCTGAGCAGGAACCCCCGCGGCTTCTTCCTCTTCGTGGAGGGTGGTCGCA
TCGACCATGGTCATCATGAAAGCAGGGCTTACCGGGCACTGACTGAGACGATCATGTTCGACGACGCCAT
TGAGAGGGCGGGCCAGCTCACCAGCGAGGAGGACACGCTGAGCCTCGTCACTGCCGACCACTCCCACGTC
TTCTCCTTCGGAGGCTACCCCCTGCGAGGGAGCTCCATCTTCGGGCTGGCCCCTGGCAAGGCCCGGGACA
GGAAGGCCTACACGGTCCTCCTATACGGAAACGGTCCAGGCTATGTGCTCAAGGACGGCGCCCGGCCGGA
TGTTACCGAGAGCGAGAGCGGGAGCCCCGAGTATCGGCAGCAGTCAGCAGTGCCCCTGGACGAAGAGACC
CACGCAGGCGAGGACGTGGCGGTGTTCGCGCGCGGCCCGCAGGCGCACCTGGTTCACGGCGTGCAGGAGC
AGACCTTCATAGCGCACGTCATGGCCTTCGCCGCCTGCCTGGAGCCCTACACCGCCTGCGACCTGGCGCC
CCCCGCCGGCACCACCGACGCCGCGCACCCGGGTGGCGGAGGACTGAACGACATCTTCGAGGCTCAGAAA
ATCGAATGGCACGAACATCACCATCACCATCACCATCACCATTAAGGCCGGCCTGTAGTCACTGGCACAA
CGCGTTACCCGGTAAGCCAATCGGGTATACACGGTCGTCATACTGCAGACAGGGTTCTTCTACTTTGCAA
GATAGTCTTGAGTAGTAAAATAAATAGATAGAGAAAATCAGCCTCGACTGTGCCTTCTAGTTGCCAGCCA
TCTGTTGTTTGCCCCTCCCCCGTGCCTTCCTTGACCCTGGAAGGTGCCACTCCCACTGTCCTTTCCTAAT
AAAATGAGGAAATTGCATCACAACACTCAACCCTATCTCGGTCTATTCTTTTGATTTATAAGGGATTTTG
CCGATTTCGGCCTATTGGTTAAAAAATGAGCTGATTTAACAAAAATTTAACGCGAATTAATTCTGTGGAA
TGTGTGTCAGTTAGGGTGTGGAAAGTCCCCAGGCTCCCCAGCAGGCAGAAGTATGCAAAGCATGCATCTC
AATTAGTCAGCAACCAGGTGTGGAAAGTCCCCAGGCTCCCCAGCAGGCAGAAGTATGCAAAGCATGCATC
TCAATTAGTCAGCAACCATAGTCCCGCCCCTAACTCCGCCCATCCCGCCCCTAACTCCGCCCAGTTCCGC
CCATTCTCCGCCCCATGGCTGACTAATTTTTTTTATTTATGCAGAGGCCGAGGCCGCCTCTGCCTCTGAG
CTATTCCAGAAGTAGTGAGGAGGCTTTTTTGGAGGCCTAGGCTTTTGCAAAAAGCTCCCGGGAGCTTGTA
TATCCATTTTCGGATCTGATCAGCACGTGTTGACAATTAATCATCGGCATAGTATATCGGCATAGTATAA
TACGACAAGGTGAGGAACTAAACCATGACCGAGTACAAGCCCACGGTGCGCCTCGCCACCCGCGACGACG
TCCCCAGGGCCGTACGCACCCTCGCCGCCGCGTTCGCCGACTACCCCGCCACGCGCCACACCGTCGATCC
GGACCGCCACATCGAGCGGGTCACCGAGCTGCAAGAACTCTTCCTCACGCGCGTCGGGCTCGACATCGGC
AAGGTGTGGGTCGCGGACGACGGCGCCGCGGTGGCGGTCTGGACCACGCCGGAGAGCGTCGAAGCGGGGG
CGGTGTTCGCCGAGATCGGCCCGCGCATGGCCGAGTTGAGCGGTTCCCGGCTGGCCGCGCAGCAACAGAT
GGAAGGCCTCCTGGCGCCGCACCGGCCCAAGGAGCCCGCGTGGTTCCTGGCCACCGTCGGCGTCTCGCCC
GACCACCAGGGCAAGGGTCTGGGCAGCGCCGTCGTGCTCCCCGGAGTGGAGGCGGCCGAGCGCGCCGGGG
TGCCCGCCTTCCTGGAGACATCCGCGCCCCGCAACCTCCCCTTCTACGAGCGGCTCGGCTTCACCGTCAC
CGCCGACGTCGAGGTGCCCGAAGGACCGCGCACCTGGTGCATGACCCGCAAGCCCGGTGCCTGACACGTG
CTACGAGATTTCGATTCCACCGCCGCCTTCTATGAAAGGTTGGGCTTCGGAATCGTTTTCCGGGACGCCG
GCTGGATGATCCTCCAGCGCGGGGATCTCATGCTGGAGTTCTTCGCCCACCCCAACTTGTTTATTGCAGC
TTATAATGGTTACAAATAAAGCAATAGCATCACAAATTTCACAAATAAAGCATTTTTTTCACTGCATTCT
AGTTGTGGTTTGTCCAAACTCATCAATGTATCTTATCATGTCTGTATACCGTCGACCTCTAGCTAGAGCT
TGGCGTAATCATGGTCATTACCAATGCTTAATCAGTGAGGCACCTATCTCAGCGATCTGTCTATTTCGTT
CATCCATAGTTGCCTGACTCCCCGTCGTGTAGATAACTACGATACGGGAGGGCTTACCATCTGGCCCCAG
CGCTGCGATGATACCGCGAGAACCACGCTCACCGGCTCCGGATTTATCAGCAATAAACCAGCCAGCCGGA
AGGGCCGAGCGCAGAAGTGGTCCTGCAACTTTATCCGCCTCCATCCAGTCTATTAATTGTTGCCGGGAAG
CTAGAGTAAGTAGTTCGCCAGTTAATAGTTTGCGCAACGTTGTTGCCATCGCTACAGGCATCGTGGTGTC
ACGCTCGTCGTTTGGTATGGCTTCATTCAGCTCCGGTTCCCAACGATCAAGGCGAGTTACATGATCCCCC
ATGTTGTGCAAAAAAGCGGTTAGCTCCTTCGGTCCTCCGATCGTTGTCAGAAGTAAGTTGGCCGCAGTGT
TATCACTCATGGTTATGGCAGCACTGCATAATTCTCTTACTGTCATGCCATCCGTAAGATGCTTTTCTGT
GACTGGTGAGTACTCAACCAAGTCATTCTGAGAATAGTGTATGCGGCGACCGAGTTGCTCTTGCCCGGCG
TCAATACGGGATAATACCGCGCCACATAGCAGAACTTTAAAAGTGCTCATCATTGGAAAACGTTCTTCGG
GGCGAAAACTCTCAAGGATCTTACCGCTGTTGAGATCCAGTTCGATGTAACCCACTCGTGCACCCAACTG
ATCTTCAGCATCTTTTACTTTCACCAGCGTTTCTGGGTGAGCAAAAACAGGAAGGCAAAATGCCGCAAAA
AAGGGAATAAGGGCGACACGGAAATGTTGAATACTCATATTCTTCCTT
Features (pLannotate 1.2.2; 24 found; start..end, strand, type, name):
    119..143     -  CDS            KanR (fragment): aminoglycoside phosphotransferase; aph(3')-Ia; confers resistance to kanamycin
    254..842     +  rep_origin     ori: high-copy-number ColE1/pMB1/pBR322/pUC origin of replication
   1067..1084    +  terminator     rrnB T2 terminator (fragment): transcription terminator T2 from the E. coli rrnB gene
   1109..1128    -  CDS            lacZα (fragment): LacZα fragment of β-galactosidase; lacZ fragment
   1584..1600    +  protein_bind   lac operator: The lac repressor binds to the lac operator to inhibit transcription in E. coli. This inhibition can be relieved by adding lactose or isopropyl-β-D-thiogalactopyranoside (IPTG). lac repressor encoded by lacI
   1843..2146    +  enhancer       CMV enhancer: human cytomegalovirus immediate early enhancer
   2147..2350    +  promoter       CMV promoter: human cytomegalovirus (CMV) immediate early promoter
   2486..2529    +  intron         CMV intron (fragment): modified intron A from human cytomegalovirus
   2581..2599    +  promoter       SP6 promoter: promoter for bacteriophage SP6 RNA polymerase
   2603..2640    +  CDS            IgH signal sequence (fragment): signal sequence from the mouse immunoglobulin heavy chain variable region
   2737..3903    +  CDS            CRLF1 (fragment): CRLF1_HUMAN - Experimental evidence at protein level: Swiss-Prot protein existence level 1. In complex with CLCF1, forms a heterodimeric neurotropic cytokine that plays a crucial role during neuronal development (Probable). May also play a regulatory role in the immune system. From Homo sapiens (Human).
   4000..4179    +  CDS            Comp (fragment): COMP_RAT - Experimental evidence at protein level: Swiss-Prot protein existence level 1. May play a role in the structural integrity of cartilage via its interaction with other extracellular matrix proteins such as the collagens and fibronectin. Can mediate the interaction of chondrocytes with the cartilage extracellular matrix through interaction with cell surface integrin receptors. Could play a role in the pathogenesis of osteoarthritis. Potent suppressor of apoptosis in both primary chondrocytes and transformed cells. Suppresses apoptosis by blocking the activation of caspase-3 and by indu
   4167..5619    +  CDS            SEAP (fragment): secreted alkaline phosphatase from human placenta The natural enzyme has a C-terminal transmembrane sequence that is replaced by a GPI anchor.
   5644..5685    +  CDS            AviTag™ (fragment): peptide tag that allows for enzymatic biotinylation
   5689..5712    +  CDS            8xHis: 8xHis affinity tag
   5858..5969    +  polyA_signal   bGH poly(A) signal: bovine growth hormone polyadenylation signal
   5970..6078    +  rep_origin     f1 ori (fragment): f1 bacteriophage origin of replication; arrow indicates direction of (+) strand synthesis
   6092..6421    +  promoter       SV40 promoter: SV40 enhancer and early promoter
   6469..6516    +  promoter       EM7 promoter: synthetic bacterial promoter&nbsp
   6535..7134    +  CDS            PuroR (fragment): puromycin N-acetyltransferase; pac from Streptomyces; confers resistance to puromycin
   7144..7269    +  CDS            ble (fragment): BLE_KLEPN - Experimental evidence at protein level: Swiss-Prot protein existence level 1. Binding protein with a strong affinity to the bleomycin family of antibiotics. Binds to CL990; an antimitotic-antibiotic compound. From Klebsiella pneumoniae.
   7264..7385    +  polyA_signal   SV40 poly(A) signal: SV40 polyadenylation signal
   7438..8298    -  CDS            AmpR: β-lactamase; bla; confers resistance to ampicillin, carbenicillin, and related antibiotics
   8301..89      -  promoter       AmpR promoter (fragment) (across the origin): bla
