[The description below was written by a language model from this plasmid's Addgene catalogue record and pLannotate feature annotations shown in this document.]
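Description:
pD649-HAsp-CRLF1-COMP5AP-AviTag-9xHis is a mammalian expression plasmid of about 8.3 kb, built on the pD649 backbone, for producing a secreted, pentamerised fusion of human CRLF1 (cytokine receptor-like factor 1). It is maintained in E. coli at high copy through a ColE1/pUC-type origin and selected with ampicillin via the β-lactamase gene. A fragment of the f1 origin and small remnants of KanR, lacZα and an rrnB terminator are also annotated, but these appear to be non-functional backbone leftovers.

Expression is driven by the CMV enhancer/promoter followed by a fragment of CMV intron A, and an SP6 promoter sits just upstream of the coding region, where it can serve for in vitro transcription or as a sequencing primer site. The name indicates an HA-type signal peptide (HAsp), although the automated annotation labels the short leader region as an IgH signal sequence fragment, so its exact identity is not settled by the record. The roughly 1.15 kb CRLF1 insert lies between retained NotI and AscI sites and is fused at its C terminus to the coiled-coil pentamerisation domain of rat COMP, human placental alkaline phosphatase, an AviTag for enzymatic biotinylation and a polyhistidine tag (9xHis by name, annotated as 8xHis), ending at a bGH polyadenylation signal. A separate SV40/EM7-driven cassette carries a puromycin resistance gene, annotated as a fragment, with an adjoining ble fragment and an SV40 poly(A) signal.

The multimeric, enzyme-tagged protein suits high-avidity detection of weak extracellular interactions, and the plasmid belongs to a collection made for a human cell-surface protein interactome screen. The depositor notes that some plasmids in the collection may carry an IS4-like transposase upstream of the CMV promoter; none is annotated here.
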