Addgene plasmid #157378: pD649-HAsp-CRLF1-COMP5AP-AviTag-9xHis
Purpose: Mammalian expression of secreted protein fused to COMP5AP-AviTag-9xHis.
Depositing lab: Chris Garcia. Depositing organization: Stanford University. Publication: A Human IgSF Cell-Surface Interactome Reveals a Complex Network of Protein-Protein Interactions. Wojtowicz WM, Vielmetter J, Fernandes RA, Siepe DH, Eastman CL, Chisholm GB, Cox S, Klock H, Anderson PW, Rue SM, Miller JJ, Glaser SM, Bragstad ML, Vance J, Lam AW, Lesley SA, Zinn K, Garcia KC. Cell. 2020 Aug 20;182(4):1027-1043.e17. doi: 10.1016/j.cell.2020.07.025. PubMed 32822567.
Backbone
  Vector backbone: pD649
  Backbone size w/o insert (bp): 7153
  Vector type: Mammalian Expression
Growth in bacteria
  Bacterial resistance: Ampicillin, 100 μg/mL
  Growth temperature: 37°C
  Growth strain: DH5alpha
  Copy number: High Copy
Gene/Insert
  Gene/Insert name: CRLF1
  Species: H. sapiens (human)
  Insert size (bp): 1155
  Entrez Gene: CRLF1 (a.k.a. CISS, CISS1, CLF, CLF-1, NR6, zcytor5)
  Promoter: CMV/SP6
  Tag / fusion protein: COMP5AP-AviTag-9xHis (C terminal on backbone)
  Cloning method: Restriction Enzyme; 5′ cloning site GCGGCCGC (not destroyed); 3′ cloning site GGCGCGCC (not destroyed)
  Sequencing primers: 5′ ATTTAGGTGACACTATAG; 3′ CGTCGCACTCCATCACGGTG
Resource information
  A portion of this plasmid was derived from a plasmid made by: synthesis by ThermoFisher
Terms and licenses: Academic/Nonprofit Terms; Industry Terms: Not Available to Industry
Depositor comments: Some plasmids in this collection may have an IS4-like element ISVsa5 family transposase upstream of the CMV promoter.
How to cite: pD649-HAsp-CRLF1-COMP5AP-AviTag-9xHis was a gift from Chris Garcia (Addgene plasmid # 157378 ; http://n2t.net/addgene:157378 ; RRID:Addgene_157378)
