>Addgene plasmid #157378 | pD649-HAsp-CRLF1-COMP5AP-AviTag-9xHis | depositor partial sequence | sequence record 303866 | insert (secreted protein)
GCTCATACAGCTGTGATTAGCCCTCAGGACCCCACACTGCTGATCGGCAGTTCTCTGCTGGCCACCTGTT
CTGTGCATGGCGATCCTCCAGGCGCCACAGCCGAAGGACTGTACTGGACACTGAACGGCAGACGGCTGCC
TCCTGAACTGAGCAGAGTGCTGAATGCCAGCACACTGGCTCTGGCCCTGGCCAATCTGAATGGCAGCAGA
CAGAGAAGCGGCGACAACCTCGTGTGCCATGCCAGAGATGGATCTATCCTGGCCGGCTCCTGTCTGTATG
TGGGACTGCCTCCAGAGAAGCCCGTGAACATCAGCTGCTGGTCCAAGAACATGAAGGACCTGACCTGCAG
ATGGACCCCTGGCGCTCACGGCGAAACCTTTCTGCACACCAACTACAGCCTGAAGTACAAGCTGCGTTGG
TACGGCCAGGACAATACCTGCGAGGAATACCACACAGTGGGCCCTCACAGCTGCCACATTCCTAAGGACC
TGGCTCTGTTCACCCCTTACGAGATCTGGGTCGAAGCCACCAACAGACTGGGCAGCGCCAGATCTGATGT
GCTGACCCTGGATATCCTGGACGTGGTCACCACCGATCCACCTCCAGATGTGCACGTGTCCAGAGTTGGC
GGCCTGGAAGATCAGCTGAGCGTCAGATGGGTTTCACCTCCTGCTCTGAAGGACTTCCTGTTCCAAGCCA
AGTACCAGATCCGGTACAGAGTGGAAGATAGCGTGGACTGGAAGGTGGTGGACGACGTGTCCAATCAGAC
CAGCTGTAGACTGGCCGGACTGAAGCCTGGCACCGTGTACTTTGTGCAAGTGCGGTGCAACCCCTTCGGC
ATCTACGGCTCTAAGAAGGCCGGCATTTGGAGCGAGTGGTCCCATCCTACAGCCGCCTCTACACCTAGAA
GCGAGAGGCCTGGACCTGGTGGCGGAGCTTGTGAACCTAGAGGCGGAGAGCCTAGCAGCGGCCCTGTTAG
AAGAGAGCTGAAGCAGTTCCTCGGCTGGCTGAAGAAGCACGCCTACTGCAGCAACCTGAGCTTCCGGCTG
TACGACCAGTGGCGCGCTTGGATGCAGAAGTCCCACAAGACCAGAAACCAGGACGAGGGCATCCTGCCAT
CTGGCAGAAGAGGAACAGCCAGAGGACCTGCCAGA
